Addgene plasmid #186703: pPBbleo-miRFP703-eDHFR(69K6)-Tiam1(DH-PH)
Purpose: Mammalian expression of Tiam1(DH-PH) fused to miRFP703-eDHFR(69K6)
Depositing lab: Michiyuki Matsuda. Depositing organization: Kyoto University, Graduate School of Biostudies. Publication: A feedback loop between lamellipodial extension and HGF-ERK signaling specifies leader cells during collective cell migration. Hino N, Matsuda K, Jikko Y, Maryu G, Sakai K, Imamura R, Tsukiji S, Aoki K, Terai K, Hirashima T, Trepat X, Matsuda M. Dev Cell. 2022 Oct 10;57(19):2290-2304.e7. doi: 10.1016/j.devcel.2022.09.003. Epub 2022 Sep 28. PubMed 36174555.
Backbone
  Vector backbone: pPBbleo
  Backbone size w/o insert (bp): 6700
  Total vector size (bp): 10052
  Vector type: Mammalian Expression
  Selectable markers: Zeocin
Growth in bacteria
  Bacterial resistance: Ampicillin, 100 μg/mL
  Growth temperature: 37°C
  Growth strain: DH5alpha
  Copy number: Unknown
Gene/Insert
  Gene/Insert name: miRFP703-eDHFR(69K6)-Tiam1(DH-PH)
  Species: H. sapiens (human)
  Insert size (bp): 3318
Resource information
  A portion of this plasmid was derived from a plasmid made by: Dr. Shinya Tsukiji (Addgene plasmid # 172102: pPBpuro-mNG-eDHFR(69K6)-Tiam1)
Terms and licenses: Academic/Nonprofit Terms; Industry Terms: Not Available to Industry
Depositor comments: The chemical mDcTMP, to control protein translocation, can be obtained from Funakoshi Co., Ltd. https://www.funakoshi.co.jp/exports_contents/95015
How to cite: pPBbleo-miRFP703-eDHFR(69K6)-Tiam1(DH-PH) was a gift from Michiyuki Matsuda (Addgene plasmid # 186703 ; http://n2t.net/addgene:186703 ; RRID:Addgene_186703)
