[The description below was written by a language model from this plasmid's Addgene catalogue record and pLannotate feature annotations shown in this document.]
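Description:
pPBbleo-miRFP703-eDHFR(69K6)-Tiam1(DH-PH) is a roughly 10 kb mammalian expression plasmid built on the pPBbleo backbone. The "PB" prefix suggests a piggyBac transposon vector, but the feature table does not annotate any transposon terminal repeats, so this cannot be confirmed from the record. In E. coli it is maintained through a high-copy ColE1/pUC-type origin and selected with ampicillin via β-lactamase. An f1 origin, T7 and T3 promoters, and lacZα/lac promoter remnants are carried over from the cloning-vector scaffold.

The expression cassette begins with a CMV enhancer followed by a chimeric chicken β-actin/rabbit β-globin intron, an arrangement typical of a CAG-type promoter, although the core promoter itself is not annotated. This drives a single fusion protein with three parts. The first is miRFP703, a near-infrared fluorescent protein that needs biliverdin as a cofactor. The second is E. coli dihydrofolate reductase in the eDHFR(69K6) variant. The third is a fragment of human TIAM1 corresponding to its DH-PH module, the catalytic portion of this guanine nucleotide exchange factor that activates Rac1 and related Rho GTPases. Downstream, an EMCV IRES links the Sh ble gene to the same transcript, so Zeocin-resistant cells should also express the fusion. A bGH polyadenylation signal ends the unit.

The depositor comments indicate that the small molecule mDcTMP is used to control translocation of the protein, with eDHFR presumably serving as the ligand-binding tag. Relocalising the Tiam1 exchange domain in this way offers chemically inducible control of Rac signalling, with the near-infrared tag reporting where the protein sits. The associated work concerns lamellipodial extension and leader cell specification during collective cell migration. Part of the plasmid derives from an earlier mNeonGreen-tagged, puromycin-selectable version.
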