Features (pLannotate 1.2.2; 25 found; start..end, strand, type, name):
     30..458     -  rep_origin     f1 ori (sequence partly withheld): f1 bacteriophage origin of replication; arrow indicates direction of (+) strand synthesis
    463..618     -  CDS            lacZα (fragment): LacZα fragment of β-galactosidase; lacZ fragment
    626..644     +  promoter       T7 promoter: promoter for bacteriophage T7 RNA polymerase
   1011..1390    +  enhancer       CMV enhancer: human cytomegalovirus immediate early enhancer
   1668..2684    +  intron         chimeric intron: chimera between introns from chicken β-actin and rabbit β-globin
   2757..3701    +  CDS            miRFP703: miRFP703 is a basic (constitutively fluorescent) near ir fluorescent protein published in 2016, derived from Rhodopseudomonas palustris. It has low acid sensitivity. It requires the cofactor biliverdin for fluorescence.
   3741..4235    +  CDS            ecDHFR: E. coli dihydrofolate reductase; folA
   4245..4262    +  misc_feature   MCS (fragment): multiple cloning site
   4335..6074    +  CDS            TIAM1 (fragment): TIAM1_HUMAN - Experimental evidence at protein level: Swiss-Prot protein existence level 1. Guanyl-nucleotide exchange factor that activates RHO-like proteins and connects extracellular signals to cytoskeletal activities. Activates RAC1, CDC42, and to a lesser extent RHOA and their downstream signaling to regulate processes like cell adhesion and cell migration. From Homo sapiens (Human).
   6166..6736    +  misc_feature   IRES2: internal ribosome entry site (IRES) of the encephalomyocarditis virus (EMCV)
   6730..7104    +  CDS            BleoR: antibiotic-binding protein; Sh ble from Streptoalloteichus hindustanus; confers resistance to bleomycin, phleomycin, and Zeocin™
   7150..7374    +  polyA_signal   bGH poly(A) signal: bovine growth hormone polyadenylation signal
   7378..7394    +  promoter       SV40 promoter (fragment): SV40 enhancer and early promoter
   7445..7461    -  protein_bind   lac operator: The lac repressor binds to the lac operator to inhibit transcription in E. coli. This inhibition can be relieved by adding lactose or isopropyl-β-D-thiogalactopyranoside (IPTG). lac repressor encoded by lacI
   7469..7499    -  promoter       lac promoter: promoter for the E. coli lac operon
   7514..7535    -  protein_bind   CAP binding site: CAP binding activates transcription in the presence of cAMP. E. coli catabolite activator protein
   7548..7587    -  CDS            lacI (fragment): lac repressor; lacI; The lac repressor binds to the lac operator to inhibit transcription in E. coli. This inhibition can be relieved by adding lactose or isopropyl-β-D-thiogalactopyranoside (IPTG).
   7872..7890    -  promoter       T3 promoter: promoter for bacteriophage T3 RNA polymerase
   7935..7951    -  protein_bind   lac operator: The lac repressor binds to the lac operator to inhibit transcription in E. coli. This inhibition can be relieved by adding lactose or isopropyl-β-D-thiogalactopyranoside (IPTG). lac repressor encoded by lacI
   7959..7989    -  promoter       lac promoter: promoter for the E. coli lac operon
   8004..8025    -  protein_bind   CAP binding site: CAP binding activates transcription in the presence of cAMP. E. coli catabolite activator protein
   8038..8130    -  CDS            lacI (fragment): lac repressor; lacI; The lac repressor binds to the lac operator to inhibit transcription in E. coli. This inhibition can be relieved by adding lactose or isopropyl-β-D-thiogalactopyranoside (IPTG).
   8313..8901    -  rep_origin     ori: high-copy-number ColE1/pMB1/pBR322/pUC origin of replication
   9072..9932    -  CDS            AmpR: β-lactamase; bla; confers resistance to ampicillin, carbenicillin, and related antibiotics
   9933..10037   -  promoter       AmpR promoter: bla
>Addgene plasmid #186703 | pPBbleo-miRFP703-eDHFR(69K6)-Tiam1(DH-PH) | addgene full sequence | sequence record 377366 | Addgene NGS Result
CTAAATTGTAAGCGTTAATATTTTGTTAAAATTCGCGTTAAATTTTTGTTAAATCAGCTCATTTTTTAAC
CAATAGGCCGAAATCGGCAAAATCCCTTATAAATCAAAAGAATAGACCGAGATAGGGT
[37 nt withheld, positions 129-165]
AAAGAACGTGGACTCCAACGTCAAAGG
[49 nt withheld, positions 193-241]
T
[91 nt withheld, positions 243-333]
G
[124 nt withheld, positions 335-458]
CCCATTCGCCATTCAGGCTGCGCAACTGTTGGGAAGGGCGATCGGTGCGGGCCTCTTCGCTATTACGCCA
GCTGGCGAAAGGGGGATGTGCTGCAAGGCGATTAAGTTGGGTAACGCCAGGGTTTTCCCAGTCACGACGT
TGTAAAACGACGGCCAGTGAGCGCGCGTAATACGACTCACTATAGGGCGAATTGGGGCGCGCCATTCTAG
ATTAACCCTAGAAAGATAGTCTGCGTAAAATTGACGCATGCATTCTTGAAATATTGCTCTCTCTTTCTAA
ATAGCGCGAATCCGTCGCTGTGCATTTAGGACATCTCAGTCGCCGCTTGGAGCTCCCGTGAGGCGTGCTT
GTCAATGCGGTAAGTGTCACTGATTTTGAACTATAACGACCGCGTGAGTCAAAATGACGCATGATTATCT
TTTACGTGACTTTTAAGATTTAACTCATACGATAATTATATTGTTATTTCATGTTCTACTTACGTGATAA
CTTATTATATATATATTTTCTTGTTATAGATATCAACTAGAATGCTAGCATGGGCCCATCTCGACATTGA
TTATTGACTAGTTATTAATAGTAATCAATTACGGGGTCATTAGTTCATAGCCCATATATGGAGTTCCGCG
TTACATAACTTACGGTAAATGGCCCGCCTGGCTGACCGCCCAACGACCCCCGCCCATTGACGTCAATAAT
GACGTATGTTCCCATAGTAACGCCAATAGGGACTTTCCATTGACGTCAATGGGTGGAGTATTTACGGTAA
ACTGCCCACTTGGCAGTACATCAAGTGTATCATATGCCAAGTACGCCCCCTATTGACGTCAATGACGGTA
AATGGCCCGCCTGGCATTATGCCCAGTACATGACCTTATGGGACTTTCCTACTTGGCAGTACATCTACGT
ATTAGTCATCGCTATTACCATGGTCGAGGTGAGCCCCACGTTCTGCTTCACTCTCCCCATCTCCCCCCCC
TCCCCACCCCCAATTTTGTATTTATTTATTTTTTAATTATTTTGTGCAGCGATGGGGGCGGGGGGGGGGG
GGGSGCGCGCCRGGSGGGGSGGGGGGGGGSGGGGGGGGGGGSGGGGSGRGGSGGRGAGGTGCGGCGGCAG
CCAATCAGAGCGGCGCGCTCCGAAAGTTTCCTTTTATGGCGAGGCGGCGGCGGCGGCGGCCCTATAAAAA
GCGAAGCGCGCGGCGGGCGGGAGTCGCTGCGCGCTGCCTTCGCCCCGTGCCCCGCTCCGCCGCCGCCTCG
CGCCGCCCGCCCCGGCTCTGACTGACCGCGTTACTCCCACAGGTGAGCGGGCGGGACGGCCCTTCTCCTC
CGGGCTGTAATTAGCGCTTGGTTTAATGACGGCTTGTTTCTTTTCTGTGGCTGCGTGAAAGCCTTGAGGG
GCTCCGGGAGGGCCCTTTGTGCGGGGGGAGCGGCTCGGGGGGTGCGTGCGTGTGTGTGTGCGTGGGGAGC
GCCGCGTGCGGCTCCGCGCTGCCCGGCGGCTGTGAGCGCTGCGGGCGCGGCGCGGGGCTTTGTGCGCTCC
GCAGTGTGCGCGAGGGGAGCGCGGCCGGGGGCGGTGCCCCGCGGTGCGGGGGGGGCTGCGAGGGGAACAA
AGGCTGCGTGCGGGGTGTGTGCGTGGGGGGGTGAGCAGGGGGTGTGGGCGCGTCGGTCGGGCTGCAACCC
CCCCTGCACCCCCCTCCCCGAGTTGCTGAGCACGGCCCGGCTTCGGGTGCGGGGCTCCGTACGGGGCGTG
GCGCGGGGCTCGCCGTGCCGGGCGGGGGGTGGCGGCAGGTGGGGGTGCCGGGCGGGGCGGGGCCGCCTCG
GGCCGGGGRGGGCTCGGGGGRGGGGCGCGGCGGCCCCCGGAGCGCCGGCGGCTGTCGAGGCGCGGCGAGC
CGCAGCCATTGCCTTTTATGGTAATCGTGCGAGAGGGCGCAGGGACTTCCTTTGTCCCAAATCTGTGCGG
AGCCGAAATCTGGGAGGCGCCGCCGCACCCCCTCTAGCGGGCGCGGGGCGAAGCGGTGCGGCGCCGGCAG
GAAGGAAATGGGCGGGGAGGGCCTTCGTGCGTCGCCGCGCCGCCGTCCCCTTCTCCCTCTCCAGCCTCGG
GGCTGTCCGCGGGGGGACGGCTGCCTTCGGGGGGGACGGGGCAGGGCGGGGTTCGGCTTCTGGCGTGTGA
CCGGCGGCTCTAGAGCCTCTGCTAACCATGTTCATGCCTTCTTCTTTTTCCTACAGCTCCTGGGCAACGT
GCTGGTTATTGTGCTGTCTCATCATTTTGGCAAAGAATTGGGATCCGAATTCGCCACCATGGTAGCAGGT
CATGCCTCTGGCAGCCCCGCATTCGGGACCGCCTCTCATTCGAATTGCGAACATGAAGAGATCCACCTCG
CCGGCTCGATCCAGCCGCATGGCGCGCTTCTGGTCGTCAGCGAACATGATCATCGCGTCATCCAGGCCAG
CGCCAACGCCGCGGAATTTCTGAATCTCGGAAGCGTACTCGGCGTTCCGCTCGCCGAGATCGACGGCGAT
CTGTTGATCAAGATCCTGCCGCATCTCGATCCCACCGCCGAAGGCATGCCGGTCGCGGTGCGCTGCCGGA
TCGGCAATCCCTCTACGGAGTACTGCGGTCTGATGCATCGGCCTCCGGAAGGCGGGCTGATCATCGAACT
CGAACGTGCCGGCCCGTCGATCGATCTGTCAGGCACGCTGGCGCCGGCGCTGGAGCGGATCCGCACGGCG
GGTTCACTGCGCGCGCTGTGCGATGACACCGTGCTGCTGTTTCAGCAGTGCACCGGCTACGACCGGGTGA
TGGTGTATCGTTTCGATGAGCAAGGCCACGGCCTGGTATTCTCCGAGTGCCATGTGCCTGGGCTCGAATC
CTATTTCGGCAACCGCTATCCGTCGTCGCTGGTCCCGCAGATGGCGCGGCAGCTGTACGTGCGGCAGCGC
GTCCGCGTGCTGGTCGACGTCACCTATCAGCCGGTGCCGCTGGAGCCGCGGCTGTCGCCGCTGACCGGGC
GCGATCTCGACATGTCGGGCTGCTTCCTGCGCTCGATGTCGCCGATCCATCTGCAGTTCCTGAAGGACAT
GGGCGTGCGCGCCACCCTGGCGGTGTCGCTGGTGGTCGGCGGCAAGCTGTGGGGCCTGGTTGTCTGTCAC
CATTATCTGCCGCGCTTCATCCGTTTCGAGCTGCGGGCGATCTGCAAACGGCTCGCCGAAAGGATCGCGA
CGCGGATCACCGCGCTTGAGAGCCTGTACAAGTCTGGGTCCGCAGCCAGTAGCGCCGGAAGTATGATCAG
TCTGATTGCGGCGTTAGCGGTAGATCGCGTTATCGGCATGGAAAACGCCATGCCGTGGAACCTGCCTGCC
GATCTCGCCTGGTTTAAACGCAACACCTTAAATAAACCCGTGATTATGGGCCGCCATACCTGGGAATCAA
TCGGTCGTCCGTTGCCAGGACGCAAAAATATTATCCTCAGCAGTCAACCGGGTACGGACAAAAAAAAGAA
AAAGAAAGATCGCGTAACGTGGGTGAAGTCGGTGGATGAAGCCATCGCGGCGTGTGGTGACGTACCAGAA
ATCATGGTGATTGGCGGCGGTCGCGTTTATGAACAGTTCTTGCCAAAAGCGCAAAAACTGTATCTGACGC
ATATCGACGCAGAAGTGGAAGGCGACACCCATTTCCCGGATTACGAGCCGGATGACTGGGAATCGGTATT
CAGCGAATTCCACGATGCTGATGCGCAGAACTCTCACAGCTATTGCTTTGAGATTCTGGAGCGGCGGCTG
TACAAGTCCGGACTCAGATCTCGACAAGGTAGTGGTGCTGGCTCTGGTGCTGGTAGTGGCGCTGGTTCCG
GTGCTGGCTCTGGCGCGCCTCGAGCAATGAACCCCTCTGACCAGAGCCCATCTCCTCAGGACTCCACGGG
GCCTCAGCTGGCGACCATGAGACAACTCTCGGATGCAGATAAGCTGCGCAAGGTGATCTGCGAGCTCCTG
GAGACGGAGCGCACCTACGTGAAGGATTTAAACTGTCTTATGGAGAGATACCTAAAGCCTCTTCAAAAAG
AAACTTTTCTCACCCAGGATGAGCTTGACGTGCTTTTTGGAAATTTAACGGAAATGGTAGAGTTTCAAGT
AGAATTCCTTAAAACTCTAGAAGATGGAGTGAGACTGGTACCTGATTTGGAAAAGCTTGAGAAGGTTGAT
CAATTTAAGAAAGTGCTGTTCTCTCTGGGGGGATCATTCCTGTATTATGCTGACCGCTTCAAGCTCTACA
GTGCCTTCTGCGCCAGCCACACAAAAGTTCCCAAGGTCCTGGTGAAAGCCAAGACAGACACGGCTTTCAA
GGCATTCTTGGATGCCCAGAACCCGAAGCAGCAGCACTCATCCACGCTGGAGTCGTACCTCATCAAGCCC
ATCCAGAGGATCCTCAAGTACCCACTTCTGCTCAGGGAGCTGTTCGCCCTGACCGATGCGGAGAGCGAGG
AGCACTACCACCTGGACGTGGCCATCAAGACCATGAACAAGGTTGCCAGTCACATCAATGAGATGCAGAA
AATCCATGAAGAGTTTGGGGCTGTGTTTGACCAGCTGATTGCTGAACAGACTGGTGGGAAAAAAGAGGTT
GCAGATCTGAGCATGGGAGACCTGCTTTTGCACACTACCGTGATCTGGCTGAACCCGCCGGCCTCGCTGG
GCAAGTGGAAAAAGGAACCAGAGTTGGCAGCATTCGTCTTCAAAACTGCTGTGGTCCTTGTGTATAAAGA
TGGTTCCAAACAGAAGAAGAAACTTGTAGGATCTCACAGGCTTTCCATTTATGAGGACTGGGACCCCTTC
AGATTTCGACACATGATCCCCACGGAAGCGCTGCAGGTTCGAGCTTTGGCGAGTGCAGATGCAGAGGCAA
ATGCCGTGTGTGAAATTGTCCATGTAAAATCCGAGTCTGAAGGGAGGCCGGAGAGGGTCTTTCACTTGTG
CTGCAGCTCCCCAGAGAGCCGAAAGGATTTCCTAAAGGCTGTGCATTCAATCCTGCGTGATAAGCACAGA
AGACAGCTCCTCAAAACCGAGAGCCTTCCCTCATCCCAGCAATATGTCCCTTTTGGAGGCAAAAGATTGT
GTGCACTGAAGGGGGCCAGGCCGGCCATGAGCAGGGCAGTGTCTGCCCCAAGCAAGTCTCTTGGGAGGAG
GAGGCGGCGGCTGGCTCGAAACAGGTTTACCATTGATTCTGATGCCGTCTCCGCAAGCAGCCCGGAGAAA
GAGTCCCAGCAGCCCCCCGGTGGCGGGGACACTGACCGATGGGTAGAGGAGCAGTTTGATCTTGCTCAGT
ATGAGGAGCAAGATGACATCAAGGAGACAGACATCCTCAGTGACGATGATGAGTTCTGTGAGTCCGTGAA
GGGTGCCTCAGTGGACAGAGACCTGCAGGAGCGGCTTCAGGCCACCTCCATCAGTCAGCGGGAAAGAGGC
CGGAAAACCCTGGATAGTCACGCGTCCCGCATGGCACAGCTCAAGAAGCAAGCTGCCCTGTCGGGGATCA
ATGGAGGCCTGGAGAGCGCAAGCGAGGAAGTCATTTGGGTTAGGCGTGAAGACTTTGCCCCCTCCAGGAA
ACTGAACACTGAGATCTGAGCGGCCGCTCTAGAGTCGACGGGCCGCGGTAACAATTGTTAACTAACTTAA
GCTAGCAACGGTTTCCCTCTAGCGGGATCAATTCCGCCCCCCCCCCCTAACGTTACTGGCCGAAGCCGCT
TGGAATAAGGCCGGTGTGCGTTTGTCTATATGTTATTTTCCACCATATTGCCGTCTTTTGGCAATGTGAG
GGCCCGGAAACCTGGCCCTGTCTTCTTGACGAGCATTCCTAGGGGTCTTTCCCCTCTCGCCAAAGGAATG
CAAGGTCTGTTGAATGTCGTGAAGGAAGCAGTTCCTCTGGAAGCTTCTTGAAGACAAACAACGTCTGTAG
CGACCCTTTGCAGGCAGCGGAACCCCCCACCTGGCGACAGGTGCCTCTGCGGCCAAAAGCCACGTGTATA
AGATACACCTGCAAAGGCGGCACAACCCCAGTGCCACGTTGTGAGTTGGATAGTTGTGGAAAGAGTCAAA
TGGCTCTCCTCAAGCGTATTCAACAAGGGGCTGAAGGATGCCCAGAAGGTACCCCATTGTATGGGATCTG
ATCTGGGGCCTCGGTGCACATGCTTTACATGTGTTTAGTCGAGGTTAAAAAAACGTCTAGGCCCCCCGAA
CCACGGGGACGTGGTTTTCCTTTGAAAAACACGATAATACCATGGCCAAGTTGACCAGTGCCGTTCCGGT
GCTCACCGCGCGCGACGTCGCCGGAGCGGTCGAGTTCTGGACCGACCGGCTCGGGTTCTCCCGGGACTTC
GTGGAGGACGACTTCGCCGGTGTGGTCCGGGACGACGTGACCCTGTTCATCAGCGCGGTCCAGGACCAGG
TGGTGCCGGACAACACCCTGGCCTGGGTGTGGGTGCGCGGCCTGGACGAGCTGTACGCCGAGTGGTCGGA
GGTCGTGTCCACGAACTTCCGGGACGCCTCCGGGCCGGCCATGACCGAGATCGGCGAGCAGCCGTGGGGG
CGGGAGTTCGCCCTGCGCGACCCGGCCGGCAACTGCGTGCACTTCGTGGCCGAGGAGCAGGACTGAAAGT
CGAGATGCATCGATGATCTAGAGCTCGCTGATCAGCCTCGACTGTGCCTTCTAGTTGCCAGCCATCTGTT
GTTTGCCCCTCCCCCGTGCCTTCCTTGACCCTGGAAGGTGCCACTCCCACTGTCCTTTCCTAATAAAATG
AGGAAATTGCATCGCATTGTCTGAGTAGGTGTCATTCTATTCTGGGGGGTGGGGTGGGGCAGGACAGCAA
GGGGGAGGATTGGGAAGACAATAGCAGGCATGCTGGGGATGCGGTGGGCTCTATGGCTTCTGAGGCGGAA
AGAACCTGCAGCCCAAGCTTGGCGTAATCATGGTCATAGCTGTTTCCTGTGTGAAATTGTTATCCGCTCA
CAATTCCACACAACATACGAGCCGGAAGCATAAAGTGTAAAGCCTGGGGTGCCTAATGAGTGAGCTAACT
CACATTAATTGCGTTGCGCTCACTGCCCGCTTTCCAGTCGGGAAACCTGTCGTGCCAGCGGATCTTAAAA
GTTTTGTTACTTTATAGAAGAAATTTTGAGTTTTTGTTTTTTTTTAATAAATAAATAAACATAAATAAAT
TGTTTGTTGAATTTATTATTAGTATGTAAGTGTAAATATAATAAAACTTAATATCTATTCAAATTAATAA
ATAAACCTCGATATACAGACCGATAAAACACATGCGTCAATTTTACGCATGATTATCTTTAACGTACGTC
ACAATATGATTATCTTTCTAGGGTTAATCTAGTATACGCGTTTAATTAATCCAGCTTTTGTTCCCTTTAG
TGAGGGTTAATTGCGCGCTTGGCGTAATCATGGTCATAGCTGTTTCCTGTGTGAAATTGTTATCCGCTCA
CAATTCCACACAACATACGAGCCGGAAGCATAAAGTGTAAAGCCTGGGGTGCCTAATGAGTGAGCTAACT
CACATTAATTGCGTTGCGCTCACTGCCCGCTTTCCAGTCGGGAAACCTGTCGTGCCAGCTGCATTAATGA
ATCGGCCAACGCGCGGGGAGAGGCGGTTTGCGTATTGGGCGCTCTTCCGCTTCCTCGCTCACTGACTCGC
TGCGCTCGGTCGTTCGGCTGCGGCGAGCGGTATCAGCTCACTCAAAGGCGGTAATACGGTTATCCACAGA
ATCAGGGGATAACGCAGGAAAGAACATGTGAGCAAAAGGCCAGCAAAAGGCCAGGAACCGTAAAAAGGCC
GCGTTGCTGGCGTTTTTCCATAGGCTCCGCCCCCCTGACGAGCATCACAAAAATCGACGCTCAAGTCAGA
GGTGGCGAAACCCGACAGGACTATAAAGATACCAGGCGTTTCCCCCTGGAAGCTCCCTCGTGCGCTCTCC
TGTTCCGACCCTGCCGCTTACCGGATACCTGTCCGCCTTTCTCCCTTCGGGAAGCGTGGCGCTTTCTCAT
AGCTCACGCTGTAGGTATCTCAGTTCGGTGTAGGTCGTTCGCTCCAAGCTGGGCTGTGTGCACGAACCCC
CCGTTCAGCCCGACCGCTGCGCCTTATCCGGTAACTATCGTCTTGAGTCCAACCCGGTAAGACACGACTT
ATCGCCACTGGCAGCAGCCACTGGTAACAGGATTAGCAGAGCGAGGTATGTAGGCGGTGCTACAGAGTTC
TTGAAGTGGTGGCCTAACTACGGCTACACTAGAAGAACAGTATTTGGTATCTGCGCTCTGCTGAAGCCAG
TTACCTTCGGAAAAAGAGTTGGTAGCTCTTGATCCGGCAAACAAACCACCGCTGGTAGCGGTGGTTTTTT
TGTTTGCAAGCAGCAGATTACGCGCAGAAAAAAAGGATCTCAAGAAGATCCTTTGATCTTTTCTACGGGG
TCTGACGCTCAGTGGAACGAAAACTCACGTTAAGGGATTTTGGTCATGAGATTATCAAAAAGGATCTTCA
CCTAGATCCTTTTAAATTAAAAATGAAGTTTTAAATCAATCTAAAGTATATATGAGTAAACTTGGTCTGA
CAGTTACCAATGCTTAATCAGTGAGGCACCTATCTCAGCGATCTGTCTATTTCGTTCATCCATAGTTGCC
TGACTCCCCGTCGTGTAGATAACTACGATACGGGAGGGCTTACCATCTGGCCCCAGTGCTGCAATGATAC
CGCGAGACCCACGCTCACCGGCTCCAGATTTATCAGCAATAAACCAGCCAGCCGGAAGGGCCGAGCGCAG
AAGTGGTCCTGCAACTTTATCCGCCTCCATCCAGTCTATTAATTGTTGCCGGGAAGCTAGAGTAAGTAGT
TCGCCAGTTAATAGTTTGCGCAACGTTGTTGCCATTGCTACAGGCATCGTGGTGTCACGCTCGTCGTTTG
GTATGGCTTCATTCAGCTCCGGTTCCCAACGATCAAGGCGAGTTACATGATCCCCCATGTTGTGCAAAAA
AGCGGTTAGCTCCTTCGGTCCTCCGATCGTTGTCAGAAGTAAGTTGGCCGCAGTGTTATCACTCATGGTT
ATGGCAGCACTGCATAATTCTCTTACTGTCATGCCATCCGTAAGATGCTTTTCTGTGACTGGTGAGTACT
CAACCAAGTCATTCTGAGAATAGTGTATGCGGCGACCGAGTTGCTCTTGCCCGGCGTCAATACGGGATAA
TACCGCGCCACATAGCAGAACTTTAAAAGTGCTCATCATTGGAAAACGTTCTTCGGGGCGAAAACTCTCA
AGGATCTTACCGCTGTTGAGATCCAGTTCGATGTAACCCACTCGTGCACCCAACTGATCTTCAGCATCTT
TTACTTTCACCAGCGTTTCTGGGTGAGCAAAAACAGGAAGGCAAAATGCCGCAAAAAAGGGAATAAGGGC
GACACGGAAATGTTGAATACTCATACTCTTCCTTTTTCAATATTATTGAAGCATTTATCAGGGTTATTGT
CTCATGAGCGGATACATATTTGAATGTATTTAGAAAAATAAACAAATAGGGGTTCCGCGCACATTTCCCC
GAAAAGTGCCAC
